Addgene plasmid #200142: pHHYTK111
Purpose: Type 4a part for Modular Cloning in Yeast
Depositing lab: Johannes Herrmann. Depositing organization: Rheinland-Pfälzische Technische Universität Kaiserslautern. Publication: A modular cloning (MoClo) toolkit for reliable intracellular protein targeting in the yeast Saccharomyces cerevisiae. Simakin P, Koch C, Herrmann JM. Microb Cell. 2023 Feb 28;10(4):78-87. doi: 10.15698/mic2023.04.794. eCollection 2023 Apr 3. PubMed 37009624.
Backbone
  Vector backbone: pYTK001
  Backbone manufacturer: John Dueber Lab, https://doi.org/10.1021/sb500366v
  Vector type: Bacterial Expression, Synthetic Biology
Growth in bacteria
  Bacterial resistance: Chloramphenicol, 25 μg/mL
  Growth temperature: 37°C
  Growth strain: DH5alpha
  Copy number: High Copy
Gene/Insert
  Gene/Insert name: sfGFP11
  Species: Synthetic
  Insert size (bp): 55
  Cloning method: Restriction Enzyme; 5′ cloning site BsmBI (destroyed during cloning); 3′ cloning site BsmBI (destroyed during cloning)
Terms and licenses: Academic/Nonprofit Terms; Industry Terms: Not Available to Industry
How to cite: pHHYTK111 was a gift from Johannes Herrmann (Addgene plasmid # 200142 ; http://n2t.net/addgene:200142 ; RRID:Addgene_200142)
