[The description below was written by a language model from this plasmid's Addgene catalogue record and pLannotate feature annotations shown in this document.]
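Description:
pHHYTK111 is a small (about 1.7 kb) part-storage plasmid from a modular cloning (MoClo) toolkit for intracellular protein targeting in Saccharomyces cerevisiae. It is built on pYTK001, the part entry vector of the yeast MoClo toolkit, and is listed as a bacterial/synthetic-biology vector. It is not itself a yeast expression or shuttle plasmid: the annotated features are entirely bacterial, with no yeast origin, marker or promoter. Propagation in E. coli relies on a high-copy ColE1/pUC-type origin, and selection is by chloramphenicol resistance, provided by the cat gene under its native cat promoter and followed by a minimal lambda t0 terminator.

The payload is a 55 bp synthetic insert encoding sfGFP11, which by its name is the eleventh β-strand of superfolder GFP. This short peptide is used in split-GFP systems, where it is non-fluorescent alone and reconstitutes fluorescence when it meets the complementary GFP1-10 fragment. The insert is too short to have been picked up by the automated annotation, so it does not appear in the feature table. It was introduced through BsmBI sites that were destroyed during cloning, as is usual for Golden Gate entry into this backbone. The part is designated Type 4a, which in the yeast toolkit scheme is the position immediately after the coding sequence, typically occupied by C-terminal tags. It carries no promoter or terminator of its own, and is meant to be combined with other toolkit parts in a Golden Gate assembly to build yeast transcription units in which a protein of interest is fused to GFP11. Consistent with the toolkit's focus, this could support split-GFP assays of protein localisation, though the record does not detail specific applications.
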