Features (pLannotate 1.2.2; 4 found; start..end, strand, type, name):
     82..116     -  terminator     lambda t0 terminator: minimal transcription terminator from phage lambda (Scholtissek and Grosse, 1987)
    190..846     -  CDS            cat: CAT_ECOLX - Experimental evidence at protein level: Swiss-Prot protein existence level 1. This enzyme is an effector of chloramphenicol resistance in bacteria. From Escherichia coli. This protein is used as a marker in many commonly used cloning vectors, such as pACYC184.
    847..944     -  promoter       cat promoter: promoter of the E. coli cat gene encoding chloramphenicol acetyltransferase
   1028..1616    +  rep_origin     ori: high-copy-number ColE1/pMB1/pBR322/pUC origin of replication
>Addgene plasmid #200142 | pHHYTK111 | addgene full sequence | sequence record 392134 | Addgene NGS Result
TCGGTCTCAATCCAGAGATCATATGGTTTTGCATGAATATGTTAATGCTGCTGGTATTACTTAATGGCTG
AGACCAGACCAATAAAAAACGCCCGGCGGCAACCGAGCGTTCTGAACAAATCCAGATGGAGTTCTGAGGT
CATTACTGGATCTATCAACAGGAGTCCAAGCGAGCTCGATATCAAATTACGCCCCGCCCTGCCACTCATC
GCAGTACTGTTGTAATTCATTAAGCATTCTGCCGACATGGAAGCCATCACAAACGGCATGATGAACCTGA
ATCGCCAGCGGCATCAGCACCTTGTCGCCTTGCGTATAATATTTGCCCATGGTGAAAACGGGGGCGAAGA
AGTTGTCCATATTGGCCACGTTTAAATCAAAACTGGTGAAACTCACCCAGGGATTGGCTGAAACGAAAAA
CATATTCTCAATAAACCCTTTAGGGAAATAGGCCAGGTTTTCACCGTAACACGCCACATCTTGCGAATAT
ATGTGTAGAAACTGCCGGAAATCGTCGTGGTATTCACTCCAGAGCGATGAAAACGTTTCAGTTTGCTCAT
GGAAAACGGTGTAACAAGGGTGAACACTATCCCATATCACCAGCTCACCGTCTTTCATTGCCATACGAAA
TTCCGGATGAGCATTCATCAGGCGGGCAAGAATGTGAATAAAGGCCGGATAAAACTTGTGCTTATTTTTC
TTTACGGTCTTTAAAAAGGCCGTAATATCCAGCTGAACGGTCTGGTTATAGGTACATTGAGCAACTGACT
GAAATGCCTCAAAATGTTCTTTACGATGCCATTGGGATATATCAACGGTGGTATATCCAGTGATTTTTTT
CTCCATTTTAGCTTCCTTAGCTCCTGAAAATCTCGATAACTCAAAAAATACGCCCGGTAGTGATCTTATT
TCATTATGGTGAAAGTTGGAACCTCTTACGTGCCCGATCAATCATGACCAAAATCCCTTAACGTGAGTTT
TCGTTCCACTGAGCGTCAGACCCCGTAGAAAAGATCAAAGGATCTTCTTGAGATCCTTTTTTTCTGCGCG
TAATCTGCTGCTTGCAAACAAAAAAACCACCGCTACCAGCGGTGGTTTGTTTGCCGGATCAAGAGCTACC
AACTCTTTTTCCGAAGGTAACTGGCTTCAGCAGAGCGCAGATACCAAATACTGTTCTTCTAGTGTAGCCG
TAGTTAGGCCACCACTTCAAGAACTCTGTAGCACCGCCTACATACCTCGCTCTGCTAATCCTGTTACCAG
TGGCTGCTGCCAGTGGCGATAAGTCGTGTCTTACCGGGTTGGACTCAAGACGATAGTTACCGGATAAGGC
GCAGCGGTCGGGCTGAACGGGGGGTTCGTGCACACAGCCCAGCTTGGAGCGAACGACCTACACCGAACTG
AGATACCTACAGCGTGAGCTATGAGAAAGCGCCACGCTTCCCGAAGGGAGAAAGGCGGACAGGTATCCGG
TAAGCGGCAGGGTCGGAACAGGAGAGCGCACGAGGGAGCTTCCAGGGGGAAACGCCTGGTATCTTTATAG
TCCTGTCGGGTTTCGCCACCTCTGACTTGAGCGTCGATTTTTGTGATGCTCGTCAGGGGGGCGGAGCCTA
TGGAAAAACGCCAGCAACGCGGCCTTTTTACGGTTCCTGGCCTTTTGCTGGCCTTTTGCTCACATGTTCT
TTCCTGCGTTATCCCCTGATTCTGTGGATAACCGTAG
